>Addgene plasmid #152807 | pGBW-m4133422 | depositor full sequence | sequence record 295819 | Full Sequence
CACCATGAAAATGTCAGATGTAAAGTGCACATCAGTAGTCTTACTCTCAGTTTTGCAACAACTCAGAGTA
GAATCATCATCTAAATTGTGGGCTCAATGTGTCCAGTTACACAATGACATTCTCTTAGCTAAAGATACTA
CTGAAGCCTTTGAAAAAATGGTTTCACTACTTTCTGTTTTGCTTTCCATGCAGGGTGCTGTAGACATAAA
CAAGCTTTGTGAAGAAATGCTGGACAACAGGGCAACCTTAGAAAACCTTTACTTTCAGTCGTACCCCTAT
GACGTACCAGATTATGCGTAAGCTAGCTTGACTGACTGAGATACAGCGTACCTTCAGCTCACAGACATGA
TAAGATACATTGATGAGTTTGGACAAACCACAACTAGAATGCAGTGAAAAAAATGCTTTATTTGTGAAAT
TTGTGATGCTATTGCTTTATTTGTAACCATTATAAGCTGCAATAAACAAGTTAACAACAACAATTGCATT
CATTTTATGTTTCAGGTTCAGGGGGAGGTGTGGGAGGTTTTTTAAAGCAAGTAAAACCTCTACAAATGTG
GTATTGGCCCATCTCTATCGGTATCGTAGCATAACCCCTTGGGGCCTCTAAACGGGTCTTGAGGGGTTTT
TTGTGCCCCTCGGGCCGGATTGCTATCTACCGGCATTGGCGCAGAAAAAAATGCCTGATGCGACGCTGCG
CGTCTTATACTCCCACATATGCCAGATTCAGCAACGGATACGGCTTCCCCAACTTGCCCACTTCCATACG
TGTCCTCCTTACCAGAAATTTATCCTTAAGGTCGTCAGCTATCCTGCAGGCGATCTCTCGATTTCGATCA
AGACATTCCTTTAATGGTCTTTTCTGGACACCACTAGGGGTCAGAAGTAGTTCATCAAACTTTCTTCCCT
CCCTAATCTCATTGGTTACCTTGGGCTATCGAAACTTAATTAACCAGTCAAGTCAGCTACTTGGCGAGAT
CGACTTGTCTGGGTTTCGACTACGCTCAGAATTGCGTCAGTCAAGTTCGATCTGGTCCTTGCTATTGCAC
CCGTTCTCCGATTACGAGTTTCATTTAAATCATGTGAGCAAAAGGCCAGCAAAAGGCCAGGAACCGTAAA
AAGGCCGCGTTGCTGGCGTTTTTCCATAGGCTCCGCCCCCCTGACGAGCATCACAAAAATCGACGCTCAA
GTCAGAGGTGGCGAAACCCGACAGGACTATAAAGATACCAGGCGTTTCCCCCTGGAAGCTCCCTCGTGCG
CTCTCCTGTTCCGACCCTGCCGCTTACCGGATACCTGTCCGCCTTTCTCCCTTCGGGAAGCGTGGCGCTT
TCTCATAGCTCACGCTGTAGGTATCTCAGTTCGGTGTAGGTCGTTCGCTCCAAGCTGGGCTGTGTGCACG
AACCCCCCGTTCAGCCCGACCGCTGCGCCTTATCCGGTAACTATCGTCTTGAGTCCAACCCGGTAAGACA
CGACTTATCGCCACTGGCAGCAGCCACTGGTAACAGGATTAGCAGAGCGAGGTATGTAGGCGGTGCTACA
GAGTTCTTGAAGTGGTGGCCTAACTACGGCTACACTAGAAGAACAGTATTTGGTATCTGCGCTCTGCTGA
AGCCAGTTACCTTCGGAAAAAGAGTTGGTAGCTCTTGATCCGGCAAACAAACCACCGCTGGTAGCGGTGG
TTTTTTTGTTTGCAAGCAGCAGATTACGCGCAGAAAAAAAGGATCTCAAGAAGATCCTTTGATCTTTTCT
ACGGGGTCTGACGCTCAGTGGAACGAAAACTCACGTTAAGGGATTTTGGTCATGAGATTATCAAAAAGGA
TCTTCACCTAGATCCTTTTAAATTAAAAATGAAGTTTTAAATCAATCTAAAGTATATATGAGTAAACTTG
GTCTGACAGTTACCAATGCTTAATCAGTGAGGCACCTATCTCAGCGATCTGTCTATTTCGTTCATCCATA
GTTGCATTTAAATTTCCGAACTCTCCAAGGCCCTCGTCGGAAAATCTTCAAACCTTTCGTCCGATCCATC
TTGCAGGCTACCTCTCGAACGAACTATCGCAAGTCTCTTGGCCGGCCTTGCGCCTTGGCTATTGCTTGGC
AGCGCCTATCGCCAGGTATTACTCCAATCCCGAATATCCGAGATCGGGATCACCCGAGAGAAGTTCAACC
TACATCCTCAATCCCGATCTATCCGAGATCCGAGGAATATCGAAATCGGGGCGCGCCTGGTGTACCGAGA
ACGATCCTCTCAGTGCGAGTCTCGACGATCCATATCGTTGCTTGGCAGTCAGCCAGTCGGAATCCAGCTT
GGGACCCAGGAAGTCCAATCGTCAGATATTGTACTCAAGCCTGGTCACGGCAGCGTACCGATCTGTTTAA
ACCTAGATATTGATAGTCTGATCGGTCAACGTATAATCGAGTCCTAGCTTTTGCAAACATCTATCAAGAG
ACAGGATCAGCAGGAGGCTTTCGCATGAGTATTCAACATTTCCGTGTCGCCCTTATTCCCTTTTTTGCGG
CATTTTGCCTTCCTGTTTTTGCTCACCCAGAAACGCTGGTGAAAGTAAAAGATGCTGAAGATCAGTTGGG
TGCGCGAGTGGGTTACATCGAACTGGATCTCAACAGCGGTAAGATCCTTGAGAGTTTTCGCCCCGAAGAA
CGCTTTCCAATGATGAGCACTTTTAAAGTTCTGCTATGTGGCGCGGTATTATCCCGTATTGACGCCGGGC
AAGAGCAACTCGGTCGCCGCATACACTATTCTCAGAATGACTTGGTTGAGTATTCACCAGTCACAGAAAA
GCATCTTACGGATGGCATGACAGTAAGAGAATTATGCAGTGCTGCCATAACCATGAGTGATAACACTGCG
GCCAACTTACTTCTGACAACGATTGGAGGACCGAAGGAGCTAACCGCTTTTTTGCACAACATGGGGGATC
ATGTAACTCGCCTTGATCGTTGGGAACCGGAGCTGAATGAAGCCATACCAAACGACGAGCGTGACACCAC
GATGCCTGTAGCAATGGCAACAACCTTGCGTAAACTATTAACTGGCGAACTACTTACTCTAGCTTCCCGG
CAACAGTTGATAGACTGGATGGAGGCGGATAAAGTTGCAGGACCACTTCTGCGCTCGGCCCTTCCGGCTG
GCTGGTTTATTGCTGATAAATCTGGAGCCGGTGAGCGTGGGTCTCGCGGTATCATTGCAGCACTGGGGCC
AGATGGTAAGCCCTCCCGTATCGTAGTTATCTACACGACGGGGAGTCAGGCAACTATGGATGAACGAAAT
AGACAGATCGCTGAGATAGGTGCCTCACTGATTAAGCATTGGTAACCGATTCTAGGTGCATTGGCGCAGA
AAAAAATGCCTGATGCGACGCTGCGCGTCTTATACTCCCACATATGCCAGATTCAGCAACGGATACGGCT
TCCCCAACTTGCCCACTTCCATACGTGTCCTCCTTACCAGAAATTTATCCTTAAGATCCCGAATCGTTTA
AACTCGACTCTGGCTCTATCGAATCTCCGTCGTTTCGAGCTTACGCGAACAGCCGTGGCGCTCATTTGCT
CGTCGGGCATCGAATCTCGTCAGCTATCGTCAGCTTACCTTTTTGGCAGCGATCGCGGCTCCCGACATCT
TGGACCATTAGCTCCACAGGTATCTTCTTCCCTCTAGTGGTCATAACAGCAGCTTCAGCTACCTCTCAAT
TCAAAAAACCCCTCAAGACCCGTTTAGAGGCCCCAAGGGGTTATGCTATCAATCGTTGCGTTACACACAC
AAAAAACCAACACACATCCATCTTCGATGGATAGCGATTTTATTATCTAACTGCTGATCGAGTGTAGCCA
GATCTAGTAATCAATTACGGGGTCATTAGTTCATAGCCCATATATGGAGTTCCGCGTTACATAACTTACG
GTAAATGGCCCGCCTGGCTGACCGCCCAACGACCCCCGCCCATTGACGTCAATAATGACGTATGTTCCCA
TAGTAACGCCAATAGGGACTTTCCATTGACGTCAATGGGTGGAGTATTTACGGTAAACTGCCCACTTGGC
AGTACATCAAGTGTATCATATGCCAAGTACGCCCCCTATTGACGTCAATGACGGTAAATGGCCCGCCTGG
CATTATGCCCAGTACATGACCTTATGGGACTTTCCTACTTGGCAGTACATCTACGTATTAGTCATCGCTA
TTACCATGCTGATGCGGTTTTGGCAGTACATCAATGGGCGTGGATAGCGGTTTGACTCACGGGGATTTCC
AAGTCTCCACCCCATTGACGTCAATGGGAGTTTGTTTTGGCACCAAAATCAACGGGACTTTCCAAAATGT
CGTAACAACTCCGCCCCATTGACGCAAATGGGCGGTAGGCGTGTACGGTGGGAGGTCTATATAAGCAGAG
CTGGTTTAGTGAACCGTCAGATCAGATCTTTGTCGATCCTACCATCCACTCGACACACCCGCCAGCGGCC
GC
Features (pLannotate 1.2.2; 15 found; start..end, strand, type, name):
    351..472     -  polyA_signal   SV40 poly(A) signal: SV40 polyadenylation signal
    495..564     -  CDS            large T antigen (fragment): large T antigen from SV40 (simian virus 40)
    587..633     +  terminator     T7 terminator: transcription terminator for bacteriophage T7 RNA polymerase
    663..799     +  terminator     rrnG terminator: transcription terminator from the E. coli ribosomal RNA rrnG operon (Albrechtsen et al., 1991)
    844..915     +  misc_feature   3' β-globin insulator: insulator downstream of the human β-globin locus (Farrell et al., 2002)
   1141..1729    -  rep_origin     ori: high-copy-number ColE1/pMB1/pBR322/pUC origin of replication
   1901..1965    -  CDS            bla(M) (fragment): β-lactamase lacking the signal sequence; bla(M); allows cytosolic expression of β-lactamase
   2475..3335    +  CDS            AmpR: β-lactamase; bla; confers resistance to ampicillin, carbenicillin, and related antibiotics
   3348..3484    +  terminator     rrnG terminator: transcription terminator from the E. coli ribosomal RNA rrnG operon (Albrechtsen et al., 1991)
   3636..3707    +  misc_feature   5' β-globin insulator: insulator upstream of the human β-globin locus (Farrell et al., 2002)
   3712..3758    -  terminator     T7 terminator: transcription terminator for bacteriophage T7 RNA polymerase
   3776..3824    -  polyA_signal   poly(A) signal: synthetic polyadenylation signal
   3905..4208    +  enhancer       CMV enhancer: human cytomegalovirus immediate early enhancer
   4281..4298    -  promoter       CMV promoter (fragment): human cytomegalovirus (CMV) immediate early promoter
   4361..4412    +  promoter       CMVd2 promoter: truncated human cytomegalovirus (CMV) immediate early promoter that yields moderately reduced expression relative to the full-length promoter
