[The description below was written by a language model from this plasmid's Addgene catalogue record and pLannotate feature annotations shown in this document.]
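Description:
pGBW-m4133422 is a mammalian expression plasmid built on the pTwist_CMV_6 backbone for transient production of SARS-CoV-2 nsp7, a small non-structural protein released from the ORF1ab polyprotein. The wild-type nsp7 coding sequence (about 240 bp) is placed under CMV promoter control and is fused at its C-terminus to backbone-encoded sequences supplying a TEV protease cleavage site followed by an HA epitope. The tag allows detection or immunoprecipitation and can be removed by TEV digestion. In bacteria the plasmid is maintained at high copy through a ColE1/pUC-type origin and selected with ampicillin via the AmpR β-lactamase gene.

The feature table, generated from the 4,482 nt full sequence, identifies the CMV enhancer and CMV promoter elements (including a match to the truncated CMVd2 form) near the end of the numbered sequence. The next annotated elements past the numbering origin of the circular map are an SV40 large T antigen fragment and an SV40 polyadenylation signal, both called on the reverse strand. The nsp7 open reading frame and the TEV-HA tag were not annotated by the software; they presumably occupy the unannotated stretch spanning the numbering origin, downstream of the promoter. The backbone also carries 5' and 3' β-globin insulator elements, a synthetic poly(A) signal upstream of the CMV enhancer, and T7 and rrnG terminators. These features are generally used to isolate the mammalian cassette and the bacterial marker from read-through transcription and neighbouring regulatory influences. A short β-lactamase fragment is also detected.

Typical uses supported by the record are expression of tagged nsp7 in mammalian cells, for example for localisation, interaction or functional studies of this viral protein.
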