Addgene plasmid #152807: pGBW-m4133422
Purpose: Mammalian expression plasmid for SARS-CoV-2 nsp7
Depositing lab: Ginkgo Bioworks & Benjie Chen. Depositing organization: Ginkgo Bioworks.
Backbone
  Vector backbone: pTwist_CMV_6
  Backbone size w/o insert (bp): 4180
  Vector type: Mammalian Expression
Growth in bacteria
  Bacterial resistance: Ampicillin, 100 μg/mL
  Growth temperature: 37°C
  Growth strain: DH5alpha
  Copy number: High Copy
Gene/Insert
  Gene/Insert name: SARS-CoV-2 nsp7
  Species: Severe acute respiratory syndrome coronavirus 2
  Insert size (bp): 242
  Mutation: wt
  Entrez Gene: ORF1ab (a.k.a. GU280_gp01)
  Promoter: CMV
  Tag / fusion protein: Cleavable TEV;HA (C terminal on backbone)
  Cloning method: Unknown
Resource information
  A portion of this plasmid was derived from a plasmid made by: GinkgoBioworks
Depositor comments: NCBI reference sequence: YP_009725303.1
How to cite: pGBW-m4133422 was a gift from Ginkgo Bioworks & Benjie Chen (Addgene plasmid # 152807 ; http://n2t.net/addgene:152807 ; RRID:Addgene_152807)
